>Addgene plasmid #236796 | CHRM1-SmBiT Fusion Vector | addgene full sequence | sequence record 473538 | Addgene Long Read Sequencing result
TTGAAATCCTTTTTTTCTGCGCGTAATCTGCTGCTTGCAAACAAAAAAACCACCGCTACCAGCGGTGGTT
TGTTTGCCGGATCAAGAGCTACCAACTCTTTTTCCGAAGGTAACTGGCTTCAGCAGAGCGCAGATACCAA
ATACTGTCCTTCTAGTGTAGCCGTAGTTAGGCCACCACTTCAAGAACTCTGTAGCACCGCCTACATACCT
CGCTCTGCTAATCCTGTTACCAGTGGCTGCTGCCAGTGGCGATAAGTCGTGTCTTACCGGGTTGGACTCA
AGACGATAGTTACCGGATAAGGCGCAGCGGTCGGGCTGAACGGGGGGTTCGTGCACACAGCCCAGCTTGG
AGCGAACGACCTACACCGAACTGAGATACCTACAGCGTGAGCTATGAGAAAGCGCCACGCTTCCCGAAGG
GAGAAAGGCGGACAGGTATCCGGTAAGCGGCAGGGTCGGAACAGGAGAGCGCACGAGGGAGCTTCCAGGG
GGAAACGCCTGGTATCTTTATAGTCCTGTCGGGTTTCGCCACCTCTGACTTGAGCGTCGATTTTTGTGAT
GCTCGTCAGGGGGGCGGAGCCTATGGAAAAACGCCAGCAACGCGGCCTTTTTACGGTTCCTGGCCTTTTG
CTGGCCTTTTGCTCACATGTTCTTTCCTGCGTTATCCCCTGATTCTGTGGATAACCGTATTACCGCCTTT
GAGTGAGCTGATACCGGTTGGGCGTCGCTTGGTCGGTCATTTCGAATCAGAAGAACTCGTCAAGAAGGCG
ATAGAAGGCGATGCGCTGCGAATCGGGAGCGGCGATACCGTAAAGCACGAGGAAGCGGTCAGCCCATTCG
CCGCCAAGCTCTTCAGCAATATCACGGGTAGCCAACGCTATGTCCTGATAGCGGTCCGCCACACCCAGCC
GGCCACAGTCGATGAATCCAGAAAAGCGGCCATTTTCCACCATGATATTCGGCAAGCAGGCATCGCCATG
GGTCACGACGAGATCCTCGCCGTCGGGCATGCGCGCCTTGAGCCTGGCGAACAGTTCGGCTGGCGCGAGC
CCCTGATGCTCTTCGTCCAGATCATCCTGATCGACAAGACCGGCTTCCATCCGAGTACGTGCTCGCTCGA
TGCGATGTTTCGCTTGGTGGTCGAATGGGCAGGTAGCCGGATCAAGCGTATGCAGCCGCCGCATTGCATC
AGCCATGATGGATACTTTCTCGGCAGGAGCAAGGTGAGATGACAGGAGATCCTGCCCCGGCACTTCGCCC
AATAGCAGCCAGTCCCTTCCCGCTTCAGTGACAACGTCGAGCACAGCTGCGCAAGGAACGCCCGTCGTGG
CCAGCCACGATAGCCGCGCTGCCTCGTCCTGCAGTTCATTCAGGGCACCGGACAGGTCGGTCTTGACAAA
AAGAACCGGGCGCCCCTGCGCTGACAGCCGGAACACGGCGGCATCAGAGCAGCCGATTGTCTGTTGTGCC
CAGTCATAGCCGAATAGCCTCTCCACCCAAGCGGCCGGAGAACCTGCGTGCAATCCATCTTGTTCAATCA
TGATCTGCCTCCTGGGTTTAGTTCCTCACCTTGTCGTATTATACTATGCCGATATACTATGCCGATGATT
AATTGTCAACAGTGGATCCATAACTTCGTATAATGTATGCTATACGAAGTTATATTAGAATTCTTAATTA
AGATTTTACCACATTTGTAGAGGTTTTACTTGCTTAAAAAAACCTCCCACATCTCCCCCTGAACCTGAAA
CATAAAATGAATGCAATTGTTGTTGTTAACTTGTTTATTGCAGCTTATAATGGTTACAAATAAAGCAATA
GCATCACAAATTTCACAAATAAAGCATTTTTTTCACTGCATTCTAGTTGTGGTTTGTCCAAACTCATCAA
TGTATCTTATCATGTCTGCTCGAAGCGGCCTTGCTCAGCGGTGGCAGCAGCCAAATCAGCTTGCATGCCT
GCAGGTCGACTCTAGAGTCGCGGCCTTACAGAATCTCCTCGAACAGCCGGTAGCCGGTCACACCGCTCGA
GCCTCCACCTCCGCTCCCGCCACCACCTGAACTGCCTTGAGAAACGCATTGGCGGGAGGGAGTGCGGTGC
ACGGAGCCAGGGCGCTTGGGGATCTTGCGCCAGCGTCTCTTGTCCCAGCGGCAAAGCAGCAGCAGGCGAA
AGGTGTCCCGGAAGGCTTTGTTGCAGAGTGCGTAGCACATGGGGTTGATGGTGCTGTTGACGTAGCACAG
CCAGTAGCCCAGCTCCCACAGGGTCTCGGGAACACAGTCCTTGCAGAAGGTGGACACCAGCACCATGATG
TTGTACGGTGTCCAGGTGAGGATGAAGGCCAGGAGGATGGCACTCAGGGTCCGAGCCGCCTTCTTCTCCT
TGACCAGCGAGAAGGTCTTCCGCTTGGCCAGCTGCTCCTTTCCACGGGGCTTCTGGCCCTTGCCAGCTCG
ATCACGCCCTTTCTTAGTCGGCCTCTTGACTGTATTTGGGGAGCTCCGTGGGGGCTGCTTGGTGGGGGCC
TGTGCCTCGGGGTCCACCATTGGCATCTTGATCACCACTTCGGAGCCAGGCTCCTCTCCCTCTGAGGATG
TGAGGGACTCCATGGAGCCTTCGTCCTCTTCCTCTTCTTCCTTCCAGCTGTAGGCCTGCAGCAGCCTGGG
GGCCCGGCAGCAGCGACAGCAGCGGCCTGGAGGAGTCTCTGGTGAGCCCTCAGCCCCTGGCTGAGACCTC
TCTGAGCTGCTGCTGCTGCCACCCCCTTTGCCTGGCGTCTCGGAGCCCTGAAGGGCTGCCAGCTCCCGTG
CTCGGTTCTCTGTCTCCCGGTAGATGCGCCAGTAGAGCGTGCACATGACTGTGACAGGGAGGTAGAAGGC
AGCCATGGCTGTGCCAAAGGTGATGATGGGCTGGGAGAGGAACTGGATGTAGCACTGCCCAGCTAGCACT
GTCCGCTCCCCTACCAGGTACTGCCAGAAGAGGATGGCTGGGGCCCAGAGCACAAAGGAAACCAGCCAGG
CCAGGCCGATCATCAGAGCTGCCCGGCGGGGTGTGCGCTTGGCACGGTAGCTCAGGGGCCGAGTCACGGA
GAAGTAGCGGTCAAAGCTGATGAGCAGCAGATTCATGACGGAGGCATTGCTGGCCACATAGTCCAGGGCC
AGCCAGAGGTCACAAGCCAGCGTGCCCAGAGCCCAGTGGCCCATGAGCAGGTACGTGGTATAGAGGTTCA
TGGAGAAGGTACCGATGATGAGGTCAGCACAGGCCAGGCTCAGCAGGAAGTAGTTATTGACTGTCTTGAG
CTCCGTGTTGACCTTGAAAGAGATGAGTACCAGCAGGTTGCCTGTCACTGTGGCTAGCGACAGGAGGCCC
GTGGTGATCCCAATGAAGGCCACTTGCCAGGGACCCTTTCCTGGTGCCAGGACGGTGATGTTGGGGCTGA
CAGCAGGTGGGGCTGAAGTGTTCATGGCGATCGCTAGCCCTATAGTGAGTCGTATTAATACTCTAGCCTT
AAGAGCTGTAATTGAACTGGGAGTGGACACCTGTGGAGAGAAAGGCAAAGTGGATGTCAGTAAGACCAAT
AGGTGCCTATCAGAAACGCAAGAGTCTTCTCTGTCTCGACAAGCCCAGTTTCTATTGGTCTCCTTAAACC
TGTCTTGTAACCTTGATACTTACCTGCCCAGTGCCTCACGACCAACTTCTGCAGCTTAAGTTCGAGACTG
TTGTGTCAGAAGCACTGACTGCGTTAGCAATTTAACTGTGATAAACTACCGCAATAAAGCTTCTAGTGAT
CTGACGGTTCACTAAACCAGCTCTGCTTATATAGACCTCCCACCGTACACGCCTACCGCCCATTTGCGTC
AACGGGGCGGGGTTATTACGACATTTTGGAAAGTCCCGTTGATTTTGGTGCCAAAACAAACTCCCATTGA
CGTCAATGGGGTGGAGACTTGGAAATCCCCGTGAGTCAAACCGCTATCCACGCCCATTGGTGTACTGCCA
AAACCGCATCACCATGGTAATAGCGATGACTAATACGTAGATGTACTGCCAAGTAGGAAAGTCCCGTAAG
GTCATGTACTGGGCATAATGCCAGGCGGGCCATTTACCGTCATTGACGTCAATAGGGGGCGGACTTGGCA
TATGATACACTTGATGTACTGCCAAGTGGGCAGTTTACCGTAAATACTCCACCCATTGACGTCAATGGAA
AGTCCCTATTGGCGTTACTATGGGAACATACGTCATTATTGACGTCAATGGGCGGGGGTCGTTGGGCGGT
CAGCCAGGCGGGCCATTTACCGTAAGTTATGTAACGCGGAACTCCATATATGGGCTATGAACTAATGACC
CCGTAATTGATTACTATTAATAACTAGTGGCGCGCCATAATCCTAGGCTCTCGTACGAAGTCAGCTGATA
ACGTCGACGTATTGCGGCCGCGGATCATAATCAGCCATACCACATTTGTAGAGGTTTTACTTGCTTTAAA
AAACCTCCCACACCTCCCCCTGAACCTGAAACATAAAATGAATGCAATTGTTGTTGTTAACTTGTTTATT
GCAGCTTATAATGGTTACAAATAAAGCAATAGCATCACAAATTTCACAAATAAAGCATTTTTTTCACTGC
CGACGTCTTAATTAACGCGTCTTGCGCAGCACCATGGCCTGAAATAACCTCTGAAAGAGGAACTTGGTTA
GGTACCTTCTGAGGCGGAAAGAACCAGCTGTGGAATGTGTGTCAGTTAGGGTGTGGAAAGTCCCCAGGCT
CCCCAGCAGGCAGAAGTATGCAAAGCATGCATCTCAATTAGTCAGCAACCAGGTGTGGAAAGTCCCCAGG
CTCCCCAGCAGGCAGAAGTATGCAAAGCATGCATCTCAATTAGTCAGCAACCATAGTCCCGCCCCTAACT
CCGCCCATCCCGCCCCTAACTCCGCCCAGTTCCGCCCATTCTCCGCCCCATGGCTGACTAATTTTTTTTA
TTTATGCAGAGGCCGAGGCCGCCTCGGCCTCTGAGCTATTCCAGAAGTAGTGAGGAGGCTTTTTTGGAGG
CCTAGGCTTTTGCAAAAAGCTCGATTCTTCTGACACTAGCGCCACCATGGCCAAGCCTTTGTCTCAAGAA
GAATCCACCCTCATTGAAAGAGCAACGGCTACAATCAACAGCATCCCCATCTCTGAAGACTACAGCGTCG
CCAGCGCAGCTCTCTCTAGCGACGGCCGCATCTTCACTGGTGTCAATGTATATCATTTTACTGGGGGACC
TTGTGCAGAACTCGTGGTGCTGGGCACTGCTGCTGCTGCGGCAGCTGGCAACCTGACTTGTATCGTCGCG
ATCGGAAATGAGAACAGGGGCATCTTGAGCCCCTGCGGACGGTGCCGACAGGTGCTTCTCGATCTGCATC
CTGGGATCAAAGCCATAGTGAAGGACAGTGATGGACAGCCGACGGCAGTTGGGATTCGTGAATTGCTGCC
CTCTGGTTATGTGTGGGAGGGCTAAACTCTAGCCATCACGATGGCCGCAATAAAATATCTTTATTTTCAT
TACATCTGTGTGTTGGTTTTTTGTGTGACGATTCCGGACTATAAAAGGATCTAGGTGAAGATCCTTTTTG
ATAATCTCATGACCAAAATCCCTTAACGTGAGTTTTCGTTCCACTGAGCGTCAGACCCCGTAGAAAAGAT
CAAAGGATCTTC
Features (pLannotate 1.2.2; 18 found; start..end, strand, type, name):
      1..589     +  rep_origin     ori: high-copy-number ColE1/pMB1/pBR322/pUC origin of replication
    750..1541    -  CDS            neo: KKA2_KLEPN - Also known as kan, nptII. Experimental evidence at protein level: Swiss-Prot protein existence level 1. Resistance to kanamycin, neomycin, paromomycin, ribostamycin, butirosin and gentamicin B. From Klebsiella pneumoniae.
   1573..1620    -  promoter       EM7 promoter: synthetic bacterial promoter&nbsp
   1630..1663    -  protein_bind   loxP: Cre-mediated recombination occurs in the 8-bp core sequence (GCATACAT). Cre recombinase
   1687..1755    +  CDS            large T antigen (fragment): large T antigen from SV40 (simian virus 40)
   1778..1899    +  polyA_signal   SV40 poly(A) signal: SV40 polyadenylation signal
   1925..1952    -  CDS            SET1 (fragment): solubility-enhancement tag derived from T7 phage gene 10B
   1948..1977    -  misc_feature   MCS (fragment): pUC18/19 multiple cloning site
   2076..3455    -  CDS            CHRM1: ACM1_HUMAN - Experimental evidence at protein level: Swiss-Prot protein existence level 1. The muscarinic acetylcholine receptor mediates various cellular responses, including inhibition of adenylate cyclase, breakdown of phosphoinositides and modulation of potassium channels through the action of G proteins. Primary transducing effect is Pi turnover. From Homo sapiens (Human).
   3469..3487    -  promoter       T7 promoter: promoter for bacteriophage T7 RNA polymerase
   3531..3663    -  intron         chimeric intron: chimera between introns from human β-globin and immunoglobulin heavy chain genes
   3802..4001    -  promoter       CMV promoter: human cytomegalovirus (CMV) immediate early promoter
   4003..4368    -  enhancer       CMV enhancer: human cytomegalovirus immediate early enhancer
   4433..4516    +  CDS            large T antigen (fragment): large T antigen from SV40 (simian virus 40)
   4539..4620    +  polyA_signal   SV40 poly(A) signal: SV40 polyadenylation signal
   4699..5056    +  promoter       SV40 promoter: SV40 enhancer and early promoter
   5087..5485    +  CDS            BSD: blasticidin S deaminase; Aspergillus terreus BSD; confers resistance to blasticidin
   5509..5557    +  polyA_signal   poly(A) signal: synthetic polyadenylation signal
