[The description below was written by a language model from this plasmid's Addgene catalogue record and pLannotate feature annotations shown in this document.]
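Description:
CHRM1-SmBiT Fusion Vector is a 5.7 kb mammalian expression plasmid built on the pFC220K SmBiT CMV-BlastFlexi backbone. It carries the human CHRM1 coding sequence, without mutations, which encodes the M1 muscarinic acetylcholine receptor, a G protein-coupled receptor whose main signalling output is phosphoinositide turnover. Transcription is driven by the human cytomegalovirus immediate-early enhancer and promoter, followed by a chimeric β-globin/immunoglobulin intron that generally improves transcript processing and expression. A T7 promoter sits immediately upstream of the open reading frame and could in principle support T7 polymerase-driven transcription. An SV40 polyadenylation signal lies downstream of the cassette. According to the catalogue entry, the backbone supplies SmBiT as a C-terminal fusion. SmBiT is the small peptide component of a split NanoLuc luciferase system. The automated annotation does not call this tag as a feature, although the short fragment hits just downstream of the CHRM1 ORF (labelled as MCS and SET1 fragments) fall in the linker/tag region and are probably incidental matches.

For propagation in E. coli the plasmid has a high-copy ColE1/pUC-type origin and a kanamycin resistance gene (neo/nptII) expressed from the bacterial EM7 promoter, and a single loxP site lies beside this cassette. Selection in mammalian cells relies on a separate unit in which the SV40 enhancer/early promoter drives blasticidin S deaminase, terminated by a synthetic poly(A) signal, allowing stable cell lines to be established.

The stated purpose is simply to express the CHRM1-SmBiT fusion in mammalian cells. Such fusions are typically paired with a partner bearing the complementary large luciferase fragment, so that luminescence reports proximity or interaction, for example recruitment of signalling proteins to the receptor. The record does not name a specific partner or assay.
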