Addgene plasmid #236796: CHRM1-SmBiT Fusion Vector
Purpose: Express CHRM1-SmBiT Fusion Protein in Mammalian Cells under a CMV promoter
Depositing lab: Promega Corporation.
Backbone
  Vector backbone: pFC220K SmBiT CMV-BlastFlexi Vector
  Vector type: Mammalian Expression
  Selectable markers: Blasticidin
Growth in bacteria
  Bacterial resistance: Kanamycin, 50 μg/mL
  Growth temperature: 37°C
  Growth strain: DH5alpha
  Copy number: High Copy
Gene/Insert
  Gene/Insert name: CHRM1
  Species: H. sapiens (human)
  Mutation: None
  Entrez Gene: CHRM1 (a.k.a. HM1, M1, M1R)
  Promoter: CMV
  Tag / fusion protein: SmBiT (C terminal on backbone)
  Cloning method: Other
Terms and licenses: Academic/Nonprofit Terms; Industry Terms
How to cite: CHRM1-SmBiT Fusion Vector was a gift from Promega Corporation (Addgene plasmid # 236796 ; http://n2t.net/addgene:236796 ; RRID:Addgene_236796)
